>Addgene plasmid #112090 | pGEX SH3(2)-4R | addgene full sequence | sequence record 236086 | Addgene NGS Result
TTGACAATTAATCATCGGCTCGTATAATGTGTGGAATTGTGAGCGGATAACAATTTCACACAGGAAACAG
TATTCATGTCCCCTATACTAGGTTATTGGAAAATTAAGGGCCTTGTGCAACCCACTCGACTTCTTTTGGA
ATATCTTGAAGAAAAATATGAAGAGCATTTGTATGAGCGCGATGAAGGTGATAAATGGCGAAACAAAAAG
TTTGAATTGGGTTTGGAGTTTCCCAATCTTCCTTATTATATTGATGGTGATGTTAAATTAACACAGTCTA
TGGCCATCATACGTTATATAGCTGACAAGCACAACATGTTGGGTGGTTGTCCAAAAGAGCGTGCAGAGAT
TTCAATGCTTGAAGGAGCGGTTTTGGATATTAGATACGGTGTTTCGAGAATTGCATATAGTAAAGACTTT
GAAACTCTCAAAGTTGATTTTCTTAGCAAGCTACCTGAAATGCTGAAAATGTTCGAAGATCGTTTATGTC
ATAAAACATATTTAAATGGTGATCATGTAACCCATCCTGACTTCATGTTGTATGACGCTCTTGATGTTGT
TTTATACATGGACCCAATGTGCCTGGATGCGTTCCCAAAATTAGTTTGTTTTAAAAAACGTATTGAAGCT
ATCCCACAAATTGATAAGTACTTGAAATCCAGCAAGTATATAGCATGGCCTTTGCAGGGCTGGCAAGCCA
CGTTTGGTGGTGGCGACCATCCTCCAAAATCGGATCTGGTTCCGCGTGGATCTGAAAACCTGTATTTTCA
GGGCCATATGGACCTCAACATGCCCGCTTATGTGAAATTTAACTACATGGCTGAGAGAGAGGATGAATTA
TCATTGATAAAGGGGACAAAGGTGATCGTCATGGAGAAAAGCAGTGATGGGTGGTGGCGTGGTAGCTACA
ATGGACAAGTTGGATGGTTCCCTTCAAACTATGTAACTGAAGAAGGTGACAGTCCTTTGGCCAGCGGCGC
CGGAGGCAGCGAGGGCGGCGGAAGCGAGGGCGGCACGTCAGGCGCCACGCATATGGACCTCAACATGCCC
GCTTATGTGAAATTTAACTACATGGCTGAGAGAGAGGATGAATTATCATTGATAAAGGGGACAAAGGTGA
TCGTCATGGAGAAAAGCAGTGATGGGTGGTGGCGTGGTAGCTACAATGGACAAGTTGGATGGTTCCCTTC
AAACTATGTAACTGAAGAAGGTGACAGTCCTTTGGCGTCTGGTGCGGGTGGTTCTGAAGGTGGTGGTTCT
GAAGGTGGTACCTCTGGTGCGACCGACCTCAACATGCCCGCTTATGTGAAATTTAACTACATGGCTGAGA
GAGAGGATGAATTATCATTGATAAAGGGGACAAAGGTGATCGTCATGGAGAAAAGCAGTGATGGGTGGTG
GCGTGGTAGCTACAATGGACAAGTTGGATGGTTCCCTTCAAACTATGTAACTGAAGAAGGTGACAGTCCT
TTGGCATCCGGAGCAGGAGGCTCCGAAGGAGGAGGCTCCGAGGGAGGAACATCCGGAGCAACAGACCTCA
ACATGCCCGCTTATGTGAAATTTAACTACATGGCTGAGAGAGAGGATGAATTATCATTGATAAAGGGGAC
AAAGGTGATCGTCATGGAGAAAAGCAGTGATGGGTGGTGGCGTGGTAGCTACAATGGACAAGTTGGATGG
TTCCCTTCAAACTATGTAACTGAAGAAGGTGACAGTCCTTTGTGAGGATCCGCGGCCGCATCGTGACTGA
CTGACGATCTGCCTCGCGCGTTTCGGTGATGACGGTGAAAACCTCTGACACATGCAGCTCCCGGAGACGG
TCACAGCTTGTCTGTAAGCGGATGCCGGGAGCAGACAAGCCCGTCAGGGCGCGTCAGCGGGTGTTGGCGG
GTGTCGGGGCGCAGCCATGACCCAGTCACGTAGCGATAGCGGAGTGTATAATTCTTGAAGACGAAAGGGC
CTCGTGATACGCCTATTTTTATAGGTTAATGTCATGATAATAATGGTTTCTTAGACGTCAGGTGGCACTT
TTCGGGGAAATGTGCGCGGAACCCCTATTTGTTTATTTTTCTAAATACATTCAAATATGTATCCGCTCAT
GAGACAATAACCCTGATAAATGCTTCAATAATATTGAAAAAGGAAGAGTATGAGTATTCAACATTTCCGT
GTCGCCCTTATTCCCTTTTTTGCGGCATTTTGCCTTCCTGTTTTTGCTCACCCAGAAACGCTGGTGAAAG
TAAAAGATGCTGAAGATCAGTTGGGTGCACGAGTGGGTTACATCGAACTGGATCTCAACAGCGGTAAGAT
CCTTGAGAGTTTTCGCCCCGAAGAACGTTTTCCAATGATGAGCACTTTTAAAGTTCTGCTATGTGGCGCG
GTATTATCCCGTGTTGACGCCGGGCAAGAGCAACTCGGTCGCCGCATACACTATTCTCAGAATGACTTGG
TTGAGTACTCACCAGTCACAGAAAAGCATCTTACGGATGGCATGACAGTAAGAGAATTATGCAGTGCTGC
CATAACCATGAGTGATAACACTGCGGCCAACTTACTTCTGACAACGATCGGAGGACCGAAGGAGCTAACC
GCTTTTTTGCACAACATGGGGGATCATGTAACTCGCCTTGATCGTTGGGAACCGGAGCTGAATGAAGCCA
TACCAAACGACGAGCGTGACACCACGATGCCTGCAGCAATGGCAACAACGTTGCGCAAACTATTAACTGG
CGAACTACTTACTCTAGCTTCCCGGCAACAATTAATAGACTGGATGGAGGCGGATAAAGTTGCAGGACCA
CTTCTGCGCTCGGCCCTTCCGGCTGGCTGGTTTATTGCTGATAAATCTGGAGCCGGTGAGCGTGGGTCTC
GCGGTATCATTGCAGCACTGGGGCCAGATGGTAAGCCCTCCCGTATCGTAGTTATCTACACGACGGGGAG
TCAGGCAACTATGGATGAACGAAATAGACAGATCGCTGAGATAGGTGCCTCACTGATTAAGCATTGGTAA
CTGTCAGACCAAGTTTACTCATATATACTTTAGATTGATTTAAAACTTCATTTTTAATTTAAAAGGATCT
AGGTGAAGATCCTTTTTGATAATCTCATGACCAAAATCCCTTAACGTGAGTTTTCGTTCCACTGAGCGTC
AGACCCCGTAGAAAAGATCAAAGGATCTTCTTGAGATCCTTTTTTTCTGCGCGTAATCTGCTGCTTGCAA
ACAAAAAAACCACCGCTACCAGCGGTGGTTTGTTTGCCGGATCAAGAGCTACCAACTCTTTTTCCGAAGG
TAACTGGCTTCAGCAGAGCGCAGATACCAAATACTGTCCTTCTAGTGTAGCCGTAGTTAGGCCACCACTT
CAAGAACTCTGTAGCACCGCCTACATACCTCGCTCTGCTAATCCTGTTACCAGTGGCTGCTGCCAGTGGC
GATAAGTCGTGTCTTACCGGGTTGGACTCAAGACGATAGTTACCGGATAAGGCGCAGCGGTCGGGCTGAA
CGGGGGGTTCGTGCACACAGCCCAGCTTGGAGCGAACGACCTACACCGAACTGAGATACCTACAGCGTGA
GCTATGAGAAAGCGCCACGCTTCCCGAAGGGAGAAAGGCGGACAGGTATCCGGTAAGCGGCAGGGTCGGA
ACAGGAGAGCGCACGAGGGAGCTTCCAGGGGGAAACGCCTGGTATCTTTATAGTCCTGTCGGGTTTCGCC
ACCTCTGACTTGAGCGTCGATTTTTGTGATGCTCGTCAGGGGGGCGGAGCCTATGGAAAAACGCCAGCAA
CGCGGCCTTTTTACGGTTCCTGGCCTTTTGCTGGCCTTTTGCTCACATGTTCTTTCCTGCGTTATCCCCT
GATTCTGTGGATAACCGTATTACCGCCTTTGAGTGAGCTGATACCGCTCGCCGCAGCCGAACGACCGAGC
GCAGCGAGTCAGTGAGCGAGGAAGCGGAAGAGCGCCTGATGCGGTATTTTCTCCTTACGCATCTGTGCGG
TATTTCACACCGCATAAATTCCGACACCATCGAATGGCGCAAAACCTTTCGCGGTATGGCATGATAGCGC
CCGGAAGAGAGTCAATTCAGGGTGGTGAATGTGAAACCAGTAACGTTATACGATGTCGCAGAGTATGCCG
GTGTCTCTTATCAGACCGTTTCCCGCGTGGTGAACCAGGCCAGCCACGTTTCTGCGAAAACGCGGGAAAA
AGTGGAAGCGGCGATGGCGGAGCTGAATTACATTCCCAACCGCGTGGCACAACAACTGGCGGGCAAACAG
TCGTTGCTGATTGGCGTTGCCACCTCCAGTCTGGCCCTGCACGCGCCGTCGCAAATTGTCGCGGCGATTA
AATCTCGCGCCGATCAACTGGGTGCCAGCGTGGTGGTGTCGATGGTAGAACGAAGCGGCGTCGAAGCCTG
TAAAGCGGCGGTGCACAATCTTCTCGCGCAACGCGTCAGTGGGCTGATCATTAACTATCCGCTGGATGAC
CAGGATGCCATTGCTGTGGAAGCTGCCTGCACTAATGTTCCGGCGTTATTTCTTGATGTCTCTGACCAGA
CACCCATCAACAGTATTATTTTCTCCCATGAAGACGGTACGCGACTGGGCGTGGAGCATCTGGTCGCATT
GGGTCACCAGCAAATCGCGCTGTTAGCGGGCCCATTAAGTTCTGTCTCGGCGCGTCTGCGTCTGGCTGGC
TGGCATAAATATCTCACTCGCAATCAAATTCAGCCGATAGCGGAACGGGAAGGCGACTGGAGTGCCATGT
CCGGTTTTCAACAAACCATGCAAATGCTGAATGAGGGCATCGTTCCCACTGCGATGCTGGTTGCCAACGA
TCAGATGGCGCTGGGCGCAATGCGCGCCATTACCGAGTCCGGGCTGCGCGTTGGTGCGGATATCTCGGTA
GTGGGATACGACGATACCGAAGACAGCTCATGTTATATCCCGCCGTTAACCACCATCAAACAGGATTTTC
GCCTGCTGGGGCAAACCAGCGTGGACCGCTTGCTGCAACTCTCTCAGGGCCAGGCGGTGAAGGGCAATCA
GCTGTTGCCCGTCTCACTGGTGAAAAGAAAAACCACCCTGGCGCCCAATACGCAAACCGCCTCTCCCCGC
GCGTTGGCCGATTCATTAATGCAGCTGGCACGACAGGTTTCCCGACTGGAAAGCGGGCAGTGAGCGCAAC
GCAATTAATGTAAGTTAGCTCACTCATTAGGCACCCCAGGCTTTACACTTTATGCTTCCGGCTCGTATGT
TGTGTGGAATTGTGAGCGGATAACAATTTCACACAGGAAACAGCTATGACCATGATTACGGATTCACTGG
CCGTCGTTTTACAACGTCGTGACTGGGAAAACCCTGGCGTTACCCAACTTAATCGCCTTGCAGCACATCC
CCCTTTCGCCAGCTGGCGTAATAGCGAAGAGGCCCGCACCGATCGCCCTTCCCAACAGTTGCGCAGCCTG
AATGGCGAATGGCGCTTTGCCTGGTTTCCGGCACCAGAAGCGGTGCCGGAAAGCTGGCTGGAGTGCGATC
TTCCTGAGGCCGATACTGTCGTCGTCCCCTCAAACTGGCAGATGCACGGTTACGATGCGCCCATCTACAC
CAACGTGACCTATCCCATTACGGTCAATCCGCCGTTTGTTCCCACGGAGAATCCGACGGGTTGTTACTCG
CTCACATTTAATGTTGATGAAAGCTGGCTACAGGAAGGCCAGACGCGAATTATTTTTGATGGCGTTGGAA
TTAGCTTATCGACTGCACGGTGCACCAATGCTTCTGGCGTCAGGCAGCCATCGGAAGCTGTGGTATGGCT
GTGCAGGTCGTAAATCACTGCATAATTCGTGTCGCTCAAGGCGCACTCCCGTTCTGGATAATGTTTTTTG
CGCCGACATCATAACGGTTCTGGCAAATATTCTGAAATGAGCTG
Features (pLannotate 1.2.2; 18 found; start..end, strand, type, name):
      1..29      +  promoter       tac promoter: strong E. coli promoter; hybrid between the trp and lac UV5 promoters
     37..53      +  protein_bind   lac operator: The lac repressor binds to the lac operator to inhibit transcription in E. coli. This inhibition can be relieved by adding lactose or isopropyl-β-D-thiogalactopyranoside (IPTG). lac repressor encoded by lacI
     76..729     +  CDS            GST26_SCHJA: Experimental evidence at protein level: Swiss-Prot protein existence level 1. GST isoenzymes appear to play a central role in the parasite detoxification system. Other functions are also suspected including a role in increasing the solubility of haematin in the parasite gut. From Schistosoma japonicum (Blood fluke).
    754..774     +  CDS            TEV site: tobacco etch virus (TEV) protease recognition and cleavage site
    820..1698    +  CDS            Itsn2 (fragment): ITSN2_MOUSE - Also known as Ese2, Sh3d1B. Experimental evidence at protein level: Swiss-Prot protein existence level 1. Adapter protein that may provide indirect link between the endocytic membrane traffic and the actin assembly machinery. May regulate the formation of clathrin-coated vesicles (CCPs). Seems to be involved in CCPs maturation including invagination or budding. Involved in endocytosis of integrin beta-1 (ITGB1) and transferrin receptor (TFR). Plays a role in dendrite formation by melanocytes. From Mus musculus (Mouse).
   1759..1798    +  CDS            rop (fragment): Rop protein, which maintains plasmids at low copy number; rop
   1900..1940    +  misc_feature   bom (fragment): basis of mobility region from pBR322
   2045..2149    +  promoter       AmpR promoter: bla
   2150..3010    +  CDS            AmpR: β-lactamase; bla; confers resistance to ampicillin, carbenicillin, and related antibiotics
   3181..3769    +  rep_origin     ori: high-copy-number ColE1/pMB1/pBR322/pUC origin of replication
   3955..4006    -  misc_feature   bom (fragment): basis of mobility region from pBR322
   4013..4090    +  promoter       lacI promoter: lacI
   4091..5173    +  CDS            lacI: lac repressor; lacI; The lac repressor binds to the lac operator to inhibit transcription in E. coli. This inhibition can be relieved by adding lactose or isopropyl-β-D-thiogalactopyranoside (IPTG).
   5186..5207    +  protein_bind   CAP binding site: CAP binding activates transcription in the presence of cAMP. E. coli catabolite activator protein
   5222..5252    +  promoter       lac promoter: promoter for the E. coli lac operon
   5260..5276    +  protein_bind   lac operator: The lac repressor binds to the lac operator to inhibit transcription in E. coli. This inhibition can be relieved by adding lactose or isopropyl-β-D-thiogalactopyranoside (IPTG). lac repressor encoded by lacI
   5296..5469    +  CDS            lacZα: LacZα fragment of β-galactosidase; lacZ fragment
   5733..5849    -  CDS            yciV (fragment): RNAAM_ECOLI - Also known as trpH From Escherichia coli (strain K12).
