[The description below was written by a language model from this plasmid's Addgene catalogue record and pLannotate feature annotations shown in this document.]
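Description:
pGEX SH3(2)-4R is a bacterial expression plasmid built on a modified pGEX2T backbone for producing a GST fusion protein in E. coli. It carries a ColE1/pMB1-type origin of replication and the β-lactamase gene for ampicillin selection; the catalogue lists it as low copy. The sequenced record is about 5.9 kb, consistent with the nominal 6 kb total size.

The payload is a roughly 1 kb synthetic open reading frame encoding four tandem repeats of the second SH3 domain of human NCK1, cloned between NdeI and BamHI sites in a redesigned multiple cloning site. The depositor notes that a second NdeI site is present because that enzyme was used to add successive repeats. The catalogue gives the promoter as "Lac", while the feature table shows the IPTG-inducible tac promoter with a lac operator directly upstream of the Schistosoma japonicum GST coding sequence, and a plasmid-borne lacI gene supplies the repressor that keeps expression off until induction. A TEV protease site, added downstream of the backbone's thrombin site, lies between GST and the insert so the tag can be removed after glutathione affinity purification. The automated annotation labels the insert region as a fragment of mouse intersectin 2; this is most likely a homology hit between SH3 domains, not the true identity, which the catalogue states is NCK1. Remaining annotations (lacZα, rop, bom and yciV fragments) are backbone remnants.

The associated publication concerns phase transitions in the assembly of multivalent signalling proteins, so this construct evidently provides a purified SH3 protein of defined valency for such studies.
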