Addgene plasmid #112090: pGEX SH3(2)-4R
Purpose: Bacterial expression plasmid containing a GST tag with 4 repeats of the second SH3 domain from human NCK1.
Depositing lab: Michael Rosen. Depositing organization: University of Texas Southwestern Medical Center. Publication: Phase transitions in the assembly of multivalent signalling proteins. Li P, Banjade S, Cheng HC, Kim S, Chen B, Guo L, Llaguno M, Hollingsworth JV, King DS, Banani SF, Russo PS, Jiang QX, Nixon BT, Rosen MK. Nature. 2012 Mar 7;483(7389):336-40. doi: 10.1038/nature10879. PubMed 22398450.
Backbone
  Vector backbone: pGEX2T
  Backbone size w/o insert (bp): 5000
  Total vector size (bp): 6000
  Modifications to backbone: A Tev protease site has been added between the thrombin site and the multiple cloning site. The multiple cloning has been modified to begin with a NdeI (CATATG) site, and end with a BamHI (GGATCC) site.
  Vector type: Bacterial Expression
Growth in bacteria
  Bacterial resistance: Ampicillin, 100 μg/mL
  Growth temperature: 37°C
  Growth strain: DH5alpha
  Copy number: Low Copy
Gene/Insert
  Gene/Insert name: SH3(2)-4R (alt name: NCK adaptor protein 1, isoform 2, second SH3 repeat x 4)
  Species: H. sapiens (human)
  Insert size (bp): 997
  GenBank ID: NP_001177725.1
  Entrez Gene: NCK1 (a.k.a. NCK, NCKalpha, nck-1)
  Promoter: Lac
  Tag / fusion protein: GST (N terminal on backbone)
  Cloning method: Restriction Enzyme; 5′ cloning site NdeI (not destroyed); 3′ cloning site BamHI (not destroyed)
  Sequencing primers: 5′ pGEX-5': 5'-GGGCTGGCAAGCCACGTTTGGTG-3'; 3′ pGEX-3’: 5'-CCGGGAGCTGCATGTGTCAGAGG-3'
Terms and licenses: Academic/Nonprofit Terms; Industry Terms: Not Available to Industry
Depositor comments: There are two NdeI sites - NdeI was used to make the additional repeats.
How to cite: pGEX SH3(2)-4R was a gift from Michael Rosen (Addgene plasmid # 112090 ; http://n2t.net/addgene:112090 ; RRID:Addgene_112090)
