>Addgene plasmid #112090 | pGEX SH3(2)-4R | depositor partial sequence | sequence record 210975 | NdeI cloning site through BamHI cloning site
TCTGGTTCCGCGTGGATCTGAAAACCTGTATTTTCAGGGCCATATGGACCTCAACATGCCCGCTTATGTG
AAATTTAACTACATGGCTGAGAGAGAGGATGAATTATCATTGATAAAGGGGACAAAGGTGATCGTCATGG
AGAAAAGCAGTGATGGGTGGTGGCGTGGTAGCTACAATGGACAAGTTGGATGGTTCCCTTCAAACTATGT
AACTGAAGAAGGTGACAGTCCTTTGGCCAGCGGCGCCGGAGGCAGCGAGGGCGGCGGAAGCGAGGGCGGC
ACGTCAGGCGCCACGCATATGGACCTCAACATGCCCGCTTATGTGAAATTTAACTACATGGCTGAGAGAG
AGGATGAATTATCATTGATAAAGGGGACAAAGGTGATCGTCATGGAGAAAAGCAGTGATGGGTGGTGGCG
TGGTAGCTACAATGGACAAGTTGGATGGTTCCCTTCAAACTATGTAACTGAAGAAGGTGACAGTCCTTTG
GCGTCTGGTGCGGGTGGTTCTGAAGGTGGTGGTTCTGAAGGTGGTACCTCTGGTGCGACCGACCTCAACA
TGCCCGCTTATGTGAAATTTAACTACATGGCTGAGAGAGAGGATGAATTATCATTGATAAAGGGGACAAA
GGTGATCGTCATGGAGAAAAGCAGTGATGGGTGGTGGCGTGGTAGCTACAATGGACAAGTTGGATGGTTC
CCTTCAAACTATGTAACTGAAGAAGGTGACAGTCCTTTGGCATCCGGAGCAGGAGGCTCCGAAGGAGGAG
GCTCCGAGGGAGGAACATCCGGAGCAACAGACCTCAACATGCCCGCTTATGTGAAATTTAACTACATGGC
TGAGAGAGAGGATGAATTATCATTGATAAAGGGGACAAAGGTGATCGTCATGGAGAAAAGCAGTGATGGG
TGGTGGCGTGGTAGCTACAATGGACAAGTTGGATGGTTCCCTTCAAACTATGTAACTGAAGAAGGTGACA
GTCCTTTGTGAGGATCC
